>Addgene plasmid #144186 | TFORF1574 | addgene full sequence | sequence record 404074 | Addgene NGS Result
TTAATGTAGTCTTATGCAATACTCTTGTAGTCTTGCAACATGGTAACGATGAGTTAGCAACATGCCTTAC
AAGGAGAGAAAAAGCACCGTGCATGCCGATTGGTGGAAGTAAGGTGGTACGATCGTGCCTTATTAGGAAG
GCAACAGACGGGTCTGACATGGATTGGACGAACCACTGAATTGCCGCATTGCAGAGATATTGTATTTAAG
TGCCTAGCTCGATACATAAACGGGTCTCTCTGGTTAGACCAGATCTGAGCCTGGGAGCTCTCTGGCTAAC
TAGGGAACCCACTGCTTAAGCCTCAATAAAGCTTGCCTTGAGTGCTTCAAGTAGTGTGTGCCCGTCTGTT
GTGTGACTCTGGTAACTAGAGATCCCTCAGACCCTTTTAGTCAGTGTGGAAAATCTCTAGCAGTGGCGCC
CGAACAGGGACTTGAAAGCGAAAGGGAAACCAGAGGAGCTCTCTCGACGCAGGACTCGGCTTGCTGAAGC
GCGCACGGCAAGAGGCGAGGGGCGGCGACTGGTGAGTACGCCAAAAATTTTGACTAGCGGAGGCTAGAAG
GAGAGAGATGGGTGCGAGAGCGTCAGTATTAAGCGGGGGAGAATTAGATCGCGATGGGAAAAAATTCGGT
TAAGGCCAGGGGGAAAGAAAAAATATAAATTAAAACATATAGTATGGGCAAGCAGGGAGCTAGAACGATT
CGCAGTTAATCCTGGCCTGTTAGAAACATCAGAAGGCTGTAGACAAATACTGGGACAGCTACAACCATCC
CTTCAGACAGGATCAGAAGAACTTAGATCATTATATAATACAGTAGCAACCCTCTATTGTGTGCATCAAA
GGATAGAGATAAAAGACACCAAGGAAGCTTTAGACAAGATAGAGGAAGAGCAAAACAAAAGTAAGACCAC
CGCACAGCAAGCGGCCGCTGATCTTCAGACCTGGAGGAGGAGATATGAGGGACAATTGGAGAAGTGAATT
ATATAAATATAAAGTAGTAAAAATTGAACCATTAGGAGTAGCACCCACCAAGGCAAAGAGAAGAGTGGTG
CAGAGAGAAAAAAGAGCAGTGGGAATAGGAGCTTTGTTCCTTGGGTTCTTGGGAGCAGCAGGAAGCACTA
TGGGCGCAGCGTCAATGACGCTGACGGTACAGGCCAGACAATTATTGTCTGGTATAGTGCAGCAGCAGAA
CAATTTGCTGAGGGCTATTGAGGCGCAACAGCATCTGTTGCAACTCACAGTCTGGGGCATCAAGCAGCTC
CAGGCAAGAATCCTGGCTGTGGAAAGATACCTAAAGGATCAACAGCTCCTGGGGATTTGGGGTTGCTCTG
GAAAACTCATTTGCACCACTGCTGTGCCTTGGAATGCTAGTTGGAGTAATAAATCTCTGGAACAGATTTG
GAATCACACGACCTGGATGGAGTGGGACAGAGAAATTAACAATTACACAAGCTTAATACACTCCTTAATT
GAAGAATCGCAAAACCAGCAAGAAAAGAATGAACAAGAATTATTGGAATTAGATAAATGGGCAAGTTTGT
GGAATTGGTTTAACATAACAAATTGGCTGTGGTATATAAAATTATTCATAATGATAGTAGGAGGCTTGGT
AGGTTTAAGAATAGTTTTTGCTGTACTTTCTATAGTGAATAGAGTTAGGCAGGGATATTCACCATTATCG
TTTCAGACCCACCTCCCAACCCCGAGGGGACCCATGCATTGCATCTCAATTAGTCAGCAACCAGGTGTGG
AAAGTCCCCAGGCTCCCCAGCAGGCAGAAGTATGCAAAGCATGCGTCTCAATTAGTCAGCAACCATAGTC
CCGCCCCTAACTCCGCCCATCCCGCCCCTAACTCCGCCCAGTTCCGCCCATTCTCCGCCCCATGGCTGAC
TAATTTTTTTTATTTATGCAGAGGCCGAGGCCGCCTCGGCCTCTGAGCTATTCCAGAAGTAGTGAGGAGG
CTTTTTTGGAGGCCTAGGCTTTTGCAAAAAGCTTTCTAGAGGTACCACCGGAGCTTACCATGACCGAGTA
CAAGCCCACGGTGCGCCTCGCCACCCGCGACGACGTCCCCAGGGCCGTACGCACCCTCGCCGCCGCGTTC
GCCGACTACCCCGCCACGCGCCACACCGTCGATCCGGACCGCCACATCGAGCGGGTCACCGAGCTGCAAG
AACTCTTCCTCACGCGCGTCGGGCTCGACATCGGCAAGGTGTGGGTCGCGGACGACGGCGCCGCCGTGGC
GGTCTGGACCACGCCGGAGAGCGTCGAAGCGGGGGCGGTGTTCGCCGAGATCGGCCCGCGCATGGCCGAG
TTGAGCGGTTCCCGGCTGGCCGCGCAGCAACAGATGGAAGGCCTCCTGGCGCCGCACCGGCCCAAGGAGC
CCGCGTGGTTCCTGGCCACCGTCGGCGTCTCGCCCGACCACCAGGGCAAGGGTCTGGGCAGCGCCGTCGT
GCTCCCCGGAGTGGAGGCGGCCGAGCGCGCCGGGGTGCCCGCCTTCCTGGAGACCTCCGCGCCCCGCAAC
CTCCCCTTCTACGAGCGGCTCGGCTTCACCGTCACCGCCGACGTCGAGGTGCCCGAAGGACCGCGCACCT
GGTGCATGACCCGCAAGCCCGGTGCCAGTTAACGAATTCTAGATCTTGAGACAAATGGCAGTATTCATCC
ACAATTTTAAAAGAAAAGGGGGGATTGGGGGGTACAGTGCAGGGGAAAGAATAGTAGACATAATAGCAAC
AGACATACAAACTAAAGAATTACAAAAACAAATTACAAAAATTCAAAATTTTCGGGTTTATTACAGGGAC
AGCAGAGATCCACTTTGGCGCCGGCTCGAGGCCTGCAGGTGCAAAGATGGATAAAGTTTTAAACAGAGAG
GAATCTTTGCAGCTAATGGACCTTCTAGGTCTTGAAAGGAGTGGGAATTGGCTCCGGTGCCCGTCAGTGG
GCAGAGCGCACATCGCCCACAGTCCCCGAGAAGTTGGGGGGAGGGGTCGGCAATTGAACCGGTGCCTAGA
GAAGGTGGCGCGGGGTAAACTGGGAAAGTGATGTCGTGTACTGGCTCCGCCTTTTTCCCGAGGGTGGGGG
AGAACCGTATATAAGTGCAGTAGTCGCCGTGAACGTTCTTTTTCGCAACGGGTTTGCCGCCAGAACACAG
GTAAGTGCCGTGTGTGGTTCCCGCGGGCCTGGCCTCTTTACGGGTTATGGCCCTTGCGTGCCTTGAATTA
CTTCCACCTGGCTGCAGTACGTGATTCTTGATCCCGAGCTTCGGGTTGGAAGTGGGTGGGAGAGTTCGAG
GCCTTGCGCTTAAGGAGCCCCTTCGCCTCGTGCTTGAGTTGAGGCCTGGCCTGGGCGCTGGGGCCGCCGC
GTGCGAATCTGGTGGCACCTTCGCGCCTGTCTCGCTGCTTTCGATAAGTCTCTAGCCATTTAAAATTTTT
GATGACCTGCTGCGACGCTTTTTTTCTGGCAAGATAGTCTTGTAAATGCGGGCCAAGATCTGCACACTGG
TATTTCGGTTTTTGGGGCCGCGGGCGGCGACGGGGCCCGTGCGTCCCAGCGCACATGTTCGGCGAGGCGG
GGCCTGCGAGCGCGGCCACCGAGAATCGGACGGGGGTAGTCTCAAGCTGGCCGGCCTGCTCTGGTGCCTG
GCCTCGCGCCGCCGTGTATCGCCCCGCCCTGGGCGGCAAGGCTGGCCCGGTCGGCACCAGTTGCGTGAGC
GGAAAGATGGCCGCTTCCCGGCCCTGCTGCAGGGAGCTCAAAATGGAGGACGCGGCGCTCGGGAGAGCGG
GCGGGTGAGTCACCCACACAAAGGAAAAGGGCCTTTCCGTCCTCAGCCGTCGCTTCATGTGACTCCACGG
AGTACCGGGCGCCGTCCAGGCACCTCGATTAGTTCTCGAGCTTTTGGAGTACGTCGTCTTTAGGTTGGGG
GGAGGGGTTTTATGCGATGGAGTTTCCCCACACTGAGTGGGTGGAGACTGAAGTTAGGCCAGCTTGGCAC
TTGATGTAATTCTCCTTGGAATTTGCCCTTTTTGAGTTTGGATCTTGGTTCATTCTCAAGCCTCAGACAG
TGGTTCAAAGTTTTTTTCTTCCATTTCAGGTGTCGTGAGGCTAGCACCGCCACCATGGCAGCTAAAATGG
AGATAACTTTAAGCTCCAACACTGAAGCTTCCTCCAAGCAAGAGAGACACATAATAGCCAAACTAGAAGA
GAAACGGGGCCCTCCTCTGCAAAAAAACTGCCCAGATCCTGAGCTCTGCCGCCAGAGCTTCAGACGCTTT
TGTTATCAAGAGGTGTCTGGACCCCAAGAGGCTCTCTCCCAGCTCCGACAGCTCTGCCGTCAGTGGTTGC
AACCCGAGCTGCACACCAAGGAGCAGATTTTGGAGCTTCTGGTGATGGAGCAGTTCCTGACCATCCTGCC
CCCGGAGATCCAGGCTCGGGTCAGGCATCGATGTCCAATGAGCAGCAAGGAGATTGTGACCCTCGTGGAA
GATTTTCACAGAGCATCCAAGAAACCAAAGCAGTGGGTGGCCGTTTGTATGCAGGGGCAAAAGGTGCTCT
TGGAGAAAACTGGATCTCAGCTTGGAGAACAGGAACTGCCAGACTTTCAACCGCAGACTCCTAGGAGAGA
TCTCAGGGAGAGCTCTCCAGCAGAGCCTTCCCAGGCAGGAGCTTATGACCGGCTGAGCCCCCATCATTGG
GAGAAATCCCCACTCCTCCAAGAACCAACCCCCAAATTGGCTGGGACAGAACTTCTTATAGAAAAGACAG
ATCCAAATATGGCCACAGATGAACTTCCATGCAAGCTATGGCTGAGTTTCATTGCTTAGTAATGAACTAG
TCCGTAACTTGAAAGTATTTCGATTTCTTGGCTTTATATATCTTGTGGAAAGGACGATGGGCGTGTAGAA
CTGGATTCGATACGCGTTAAGTCGACAATCAACCTCTGGATTACAAAATTTGTGAAAGATTGACTGGTAT
TCTTAACTATGTTGCTCCTTTTACGCTATGTGGATACGCTGCTTTAATGCCTTTGTATCATGCTATTGCT
TCCCGTATGGCTTTCATTTTCTCCTCCTTGTATAAATCCTGGTTGCTGTCTCTTTATGAGGAGTTGTGGC
CCGTTGTCAGGCAACGTGGCGTGGTGTGCACTGTGTTTGCTGACGCAACCCCCACTGGTTGGGGCATTGC
CACCACCTGTCAGCTCCTTTCCGGGACTTTCGCTTTCCCCCTCCCTATTGCCACGGCGGAACTCATCGCC
GCCTGCCTTGCCCGCTGCTGGACAGGGGCTCGGCTGTTGGGCACTGACAATTCCGTGGTGTTGTCGGGGA
AATCATCGTCCTTTCCTTGGCTGCTCGCCTGTGTTGCCACCTGGATTCTGCGCGGGACGTCCTTCTGCTA
CGTCCCTTCGGCCCTCAATCCAGCGGACCTTCCTTCCCGCGGCCTGCTGCCGGCTCTGCGGCCTCTTCCG
CGTCTTCGCCTTCGCCCTCAGACGAGTCGGATCTCCCTTTGGGCCGCCTCCCCGCGTCGACTTTAAGACC
AATGACTTACAAGGCAGCTGTAGATCTTAGCCACTTTTTAAAAGAAAAGGGGGGACTGGAAGGGCTAATT
CACTCCCAACGAAGACAAGATCTGCTTTTTGCTTGTACTGGGTCTCTCTGGTTAGACCAGATCTGAGCCT
GGGAGCTCTCTGGCTAACTAGGGAACCCACTGCTTAAGCCTCAATAAAGCTTGCCTTGAGTGCTTCAAGT
AGTGTGTGCCCGTCTGTTGTGTGACTCTGGTAACTAGAGATCCCTCAGACCCTTTTAGTCAGTGTGGAAA
ATCTCTAGCAGTACGTATAGTAGTTCATGTCATCTTATTATTCAGTATTTATAACTTGCAAAGAAATGAA
TATCAGAGAGTGAGAGGAACTTGTTTATTGCAGCTTATAATGGTTACAAATAAAGCAATAGCATCACAAA
TTTCACAAATAAAGCATTTTTTTCACTGCATTCTAGTTGTGGTTTGTCCAAACTCATCAATGTATCTTAT
CATGTCTGGCTCTAGCTATCCCGCCCCTAACTCCGCCCATCCCGCCCCTAACTCCGCCCAGTTCCGCCCA
TTCTCCGCCCCATGGCTGACTAATTTTTTTTATTTATGCAGAGGCCGAGGCCGCCTCGGCCTCTGAGCTA
TTCCAGAAGTAGTGAGGAGGCTTTTTTGGAGGCCTAGGGACGTACCCAATTCGCCCTATAGTGAGTCGTA
TTACGCGCGCTCACTGGCCGTCGTTTTACAACGTCGTGACTGGGAAAACCCTGGCGTTACCCAACTTAAT
CGCCTTGCAGCACATCCCCCTTTCGCCAGCTGGCGTAATAGCGAAGAGGCCCGCACCGATCGCCCTTCCC
AACAGTTGCGCAGCCTGAATGGCGAATGGG
[124 nt withheld, positions 6401-6524]
C
[91 nt withheld, positions 6526-6616]
A
[49 nt withheld, positions 6618-6666]
CCTTTGACGTTGGAGTCCACGTTCTTT
[37 nt withheld, positions 6694-6730]
ACCCTATCTCGGTCTATTCTTTTGATTTATAAGGGATTTTGCCGATTTCGGCCTATTGGTTAAAAAATGA
GCTGATTTAACAAAAATTTAACGCGAATTTTAACAAAATATTAACGCTTACAATTTAGGTGGCACTTTTC
GGGGAAATGTGCGCGGAACCCCTATTTGTTTATTTTTCTAAATACATTCAAATATGTATCCGCTCATGAG
ACAATAACCCTGATAAATGCTTCAATAATATTGAAAAAGGAAGAGTATGAGTATTCAACATTTCCGTGTC
GCCCTTATTCCCTTTTTTGCGGCATTTTGCCTTCCTGTTTTTGCTCACCCAGAAACGCTGGTGAAAGTAA
AAGATGCTGAAGATCAGTTGGGTGCACGAGTGGGTTACATCGAACTGGATCTCAACAGCGGTAAGATCCT
TGAGAGTTTTCGCCCCGAAGAACGTTTTCCAATGATGAGCACTTTTAAAGTTCTGCTATGTGGCGCGGTA
TTATCCCGTATTGACGCCGGGCAAGAGCAACTCGGTCGCCGCATACACTATTCTCAGAATGACTTGGTTG
AGTACTCACCAGTCACAGAAAAGCATCTTACGGATGGCATGACAGTAAGAGAATTATGCAGTGCTGCCAT
AACCATGAGTGATAACACTGCGGCCAACTTACTTCTGACAACGATCGGAGGACCGAAGGAGCTAACCGCT
TTTTTGCACAACATGGGGGATCATGTAACTCGCCTTGATCGTTGGGAACCGGAGCTGAATGAAGCCATAC
CAAACGACGAGCGTGACACCACGATGCCTGTAGCAATGGCAACAACGTTGCGCAAACTATTAACTGGCGA
ACTACTTACTCTAGCTTCCCGGCAACAATTAATAGACTGGATGGAGGCGGATAAAGTTGCAGGACCACTT
CTGCGCTCGGCCCTTCCGGCTGGCTGGTTTATTGCTGATAAATCTGGAGCCGGTGAGCGTGGGTCTCGCG
GTATCATTGCAGCACTGGGGCCAGATGGTAAGCCCTCCCGTATCGTAGTTATCTACACGACGGGGAGTCA
GGCAACTATGGATGAACGAAATAGACAGATCGCTGAGATAGGTGCCTCACTGATTAAGCATTGGTAACTG
TCAGACCAAGTTTACTCATATATACTTTAGATTGATTTAAAACTTCATTTTTAATTTAAAAGGATCTAGG
TGAAGATCCTTTTTGATAATCTCATGACCAAAATCCCTTAACGTGAGTTTTCGTTCCACTGAGCGTCAGA
CCCCGTAGAAAAGATCAAAGGATCTTCTTGAGATCCTTTTTTTCTGCGCGTAATCTGCTGCTTGCAAACA
AAAAAACCACCGCTACCAGCGGTGGTTTGTTTGCCGGATCAAGAGCTACCAACTCTTTTTCCGAAGGTAA
CTGGCTTCAGCAGAGCGCAGATACCAAATACTGTTCTTCTAGTGTAGCCGTAGTTAGGCCACCACTTCAA
GAACTCTGTAGCACCGCCTACATACCTCGCTCTGCTAATCCTGTTACCAGTGGCTGCTGCCAGTGGCGAT
AAGTCGTGTCTTACCGGGTTGGACTCAAGACGATAGTTACCGGATAAGGCGCAGCGGTCGGGCTGAACGG
GGGGTTCGTGCACACAGCCCAGCTTGGAGCGAACGACCTACACCGAACTGAGATACCTACAGCGTGAGCT
ATGAGAAAGCGCCACGCTTCCCGAAGGGAGAAAGGCGGACAGGTATCCGGTAAGCGGCAGGGTCGGAACA
GGAGAGCGCACGAGGGAGCTTCCAGGGGGAAACGCCTGGTATCTTTATAGTCCTGTCGGGTTTCGCCACC
TCTGACTTGAGCGTCGATTTTTGTGATGCTCGTCAGGGGGGCGGAGCCTATGGAAAAACGCCAGCAACGC
GGCCTTTTTACGGTTCCTGGCCTTTTGCTGGCCTTTTGCTCACATGTTCTTTCCTGCGTTATCCCCTGAT
TCTGTGGATAACCGTATTACCGCCTTTGAGTGAGCTGATACCGCTCGCCGCAGCCGAACGACCGAGCGCA
GCGAGTCAGTGAGCGAGGAAGCGGAAGAGCGCCCAATACGCAAACCGCCTCTCCCCGCGCGTTGGCCGAT
TCATTAATGCAGCTGGCACGACAGGTTTCCCGACTGGAAAGCGGGCAGTGAGCGCAACGCAATTAATGTG
AGTTAGCTCACTCATTAGGCACCCCAGGCTTTACACTTTATGCTTCCGGCTCGTATGTTGTGTGGAATTG
TGAGCGGATAACAATTTCACACAGGAAACAGCTATGACCATGATTACGCCAAGCGCGCAATTAACCCTCA
CTAAAGGGAACAAAAGCTGGAGCTGCAAGC
Features (pLannotate 1.2.2; 31 found; start..end, strand, type, name):
      5..231     +  promoter       RSV promoter: Rous sarcoma virus enhancer/promoter
    232..412     +  LTR            5' LTR (truncated): truncated 5' long terminal repeat (LTR) from HIV-1
    459..584     +  misc_feature   HIV-1 Ψ: packaging signal of human immunodeficiency virus type 1
    568..931     +  CDS            HIV-1 gag (fragment): gag protein from human immunodeficiency virus 1; gag
   1077..1310    +  misc_feature   RRE: The Rev response element (RRE) of HIV-1 allows for Rev-dependent mRNA export from the nucleus to the cytoplasm.
   1687..1713    +  CDS            Rev (fragment): human immunodeficiency virus 1 (HIV-1) Rev protein; rev; enhances nuclear export of unspliced and incompletely spliced viral mRNAs
   1720..1743    +  promoter       SV40 promoter (fragment): SV40 early promoter
   1744..1815    +  promoter       SV40 promoter (fragment): SV40 enhancer and early promoter
   1839..1974    +  rep_origin     SV40 ori: SV40 origin of replication
   2020..2616    +  CDS            PuroR (fragment): puromycin N-acetyltransferase; pac from Streptomyces; confers resistance to puromycin
   2665..2782    +  misc_feature   cPPT/CTS: central polypurine tract and central termination sequence of HIV-1
   2847..2913    +  CDS            small t antigen (fragment): SV40 (simian virus 40) small t antigen
   2920..4098    +  promoter       EF-1α promoter: strong constitutive promoter for human elongation factor EF-1α
   4115..4780    +  CDS            ZNF174 (fragment): ZN174_HUMAN - Also known as ZSCAN8. Experimental evidence at protein level: Swiss-Prot protein existence level 1. Transcriptional repressor. From Homo sapiens (Human).
   4832..4885    +  promoter       U6 promoter (fragment): RNA polymerase III promoter for human U6 snRNA
   4927..5515    +  misc_feature   WPRE: woodchuck hepatitis virus posttranscriptional regulatory element
   5566..5585    +  misc_feature   cPPT/CTS (fragment): central polypurine tract and central termination sequence of HIV-1
   5587..5820    +  LTR            3' LTR (ΔU3): self-inactivating 3' long terminal repeat (LTR) from HIV-1
   5898..6019    +  polyA_signal   SV40 poly(A) signal: SV40 polyadenylation signal
   6059..6194    +  rep_origin     SV40 ori: SV40 origin of replication
   6215..6233    -  promoter       T7 promoter: promoter for bacteriophage T7 RNA polymerase
   6241..6396    +  CDS            lacZα (fragment): LacZα fragment of β-galactosidase; lacZ fragment
   6401..6829    +  rep_origin     f1 ori (sequence partly withheld): f1 bacteriophage origin of replication; arrow indicates direction of (+) strand synthesis
   6882..6986    +  promoter       AmpR promoter: bla
   6987..7847    +  CDS            AmpR: β-lactamase; bla; confers resistance to ampicillin, carbenicillin, and related antibiotics
   8018..8606    +  rep_origin     ori: high-copy-number ColE1/pMB1/pBR322/pUC origin of replication
   8789..8881    +  CDS            lacI (fragment): lac repressor; lacI; The lac repressor binds to the lac operator to inhibit transcription in E. coli. This inhibition can be relieved by adding lactose or isopropyl-β-D-thiogalactopyranoside (IPTG).
   8894..8915    +  protein_bind   CAP binding site: CAP binding activates transcription in the presence of cAMP. E. coli catabolite activator protein
   8930..8960    +  promoter       lac promoter: promoter for the E. coli lac operon
   8968..8984    +  protein_bind   lac operator: The lac repressor binds to the lac operator to inhibit transcription in E. coli. This inhibition can be relieved by adding lactose or isopropyl-β-D-thiogalactopyranoside (IPTG). lac repressor encoded by lacI
   9029..9047    +  promoter       T3 promoter: promoter for bacteriophage T3 RNA polymerase
