[The description below was written by a language model from this plasmid's Addgene catalogue record and pLannotate feature annotations shown in this document.]
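Description:
TFORF1574 is a lentiviral mammalian expression plasmid built on the pLX_TRC317 backbone. It belongs to a barcoded transcription factor ORF collection designed for overexpression screens. It carries the human ZNF174 (ZSCAN8) open reading frame, a synthesized insert listed at about 806 bp, under the strong constitutive EF-1α promoter. The feature annotation matches most of this region to the ZNF174 protein, a transcriptional repressor. According to the record, each ORF in the collection is paired with a unique 24-bp barcode so that the transcription factor can be identified in pooled experiments. The barcode is not annotated as its own feature in the table. A WPRE downstream of the ORF enhances transcript stability and expression. A short U6 promoter fragment between the ORF and WPRE appears to be a backbone remnant or priming sequence rather than a functional Pol III unit.

The viral architecture is third-generation and self-inactivating. An RSV promoter drives a truncated HIV-1 5' LTR, followed by the Ψ packaging signal with a partial gag sequence, the RRE for Rev-dependent RNA export, a cPPT/CTS element, and a ΔU3 3' LTR with an SV40 polyadenylation signal beyond it. Upstream of the EF-1α cassette, an SV40 promoter drives puromycin N-acetyltransferase, which allows selection of transduced cells. In bacteria the 9,070-nt plasmid is maintained by a high-copy ColE1/pUC origin and ampicillin resistance. It also carries an f1 origin and leftover lac, T3 and T7 elements from the cloning backbone. The depositor warns that recombination can occur during propagation. The construct is intended for producing lentivirus to overexpress ZNF174, either alone or as part of pooled directed-differentiation screens.
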