Addgene plasmid #144186: TFORF1574
Purpose: Lentiviral vector for overexpressing transcription factor ORFs with unique 24-bp barcodes. Barcodes facilitate identification of transcription factors in pooled screens.
Depositing lab: Feng Zhang. Depositing organization: Broad Institute. Publication: A transcription factor atlas of directed differentiation. Joung J, Ma S, Tay T, Geiger-Schuller KR, Kirchgatterer PC, Verdine VK, Guo B, Arias-Garcia MA, Allen WE, Singh A, Kuksenko O, Abudayyeh OO, Gootenberg JS, Fu Z, Macrae RK, Buenrostro JD, Regev A, Zhang F. Cell. 2023 Jan 5;186(1):209-229.e26. doi: 10.1016/j.cell.2022.11.026. PubMed 36608654.
Backbone
  Vector backbone: pLX_TRC317
  Backbone manufacturer: Broad Institute Genetic Perturbation Platform
  Backbone size w/o insert (bp): 8264
  Vector type: Mammalian Expression, Lentiviral
  Selectable markers: Puromycin
Growth in bacteria
  Bacterial resistance: Ampicillin, 100 μg/mL
  Growth temperature: 37°C
  Growth strain: NEB Stable
  Copy number: High Copy
Gene/Insert
  Gene/Insert name: ZNF174
  Species: H. sapiens (human)
  Insert size (bp): 806
  Entrez Gene: ZNF174 (a.k.a. ZSCAN8)
  Promoter: EF1a
  Cloning method: Unknown
  Sequencing primers: 5′ GGGTGGAGACTGAAGTTAGGCCAG; 3′ CACATAGCGTAAAAGGAGCAACATAG
Terms and licenses: Academic/Nonprofit Terms; Industry Terms: Not Available to Industry
Depositor comments: NM_001032292,ENST00000575752,ENST00000344823 . The transcription factor ORF portion of this plasmid was synthesized by Genewiz. Please test multiple small colonies in case of plasmid recombination. To make this collection available in a timely manner, a portion of this collection was not fully sequenced by Addgene. If an Addgene verified full plasmid sequence is not available, please contact us prior to placing an order to request the full sequence.
How to cite: TFORF1574 was a gift from Feng Zhang (Addgene plasmid # 144186 ; http://n2t.net/addgene:144186 ; RRID:Addgene_144186)
