>Addgene plasmid #144186 | TFORF1574 | depositor partial sequence | sequence record 284673 | Insert
ACCGCCACCATGGCAGCTAAAATGGAGATAACTTTAAGCTCCAACACTGAAGCTTCCTCCAAGCAAGAGA
GACACATAATAGCCAAACTAGAAGAGAAACGGGGCCCTCCTCTGCAAAAAAACTGCCCAGATCCTGAGCT
CTGCCGCCAGAGCTTCAGACGCTTTTGTTATCAAGAGGTGTCTGGACCCCAAGAGGCTCTCTCCCAGCTC
CGACAGCTCTGCCGTCAGTGGTTGCAACCCGAGCTGCACACCAAGGAGCAGATTTTGGAGCTTCTGGTGA
TGGAGCAGTTCCTGACCATCCTGCCCCCGGAGATCCAGGCTCGGGTCAGGCATCGATGTCCAATGAGCAG
CAAGGAGATTGTGACCCTCGTGGAAGATTTTCACAGAGCATCCAAGAAACCAAAGCAGTGGGTGGCCGTT
TGTATGCAGGGGCAAAAGGTGCTCTTGGAGAAAACTGGATCTCAGCTTGGAGAACAGGAACTGCCAGACT
TTCAACCGCAGACTCCTAGGAGAGATCTCAGGGAGAGCTCTCCAGCAGAGCCTTCCCAGGCAGGAGCTTA
TGACCGGCTGAGCCCCCATCATTGGGAGAAATCCCCACTCCTCCAAGAACCAACCCCCAAATTGGCTGGG
ACAGAACTTCTTATAGAAAAGACAGATCCAAATATGGCCACAGATGAACTTCCATGCAAGCTATGGCTGA
GTTTCATTGCTTAGTAATGAACTAGTCCGTAACTTGAAAGTATTTCGATTTCTTGGCTTTATATATCTTG
TGGAAAGGACGATGGGCGTGTAGAACTGGATTCGAT
