>Addgene plasmid #144186 | TFORF1574 | depositor partial sequence | sequence record 284674 | Barcode
TGGGCGTGTAGAACTGGATTCGAT
